>Addgene plasmid #64613 | beta-catenin (S33A, S37A, T41A, S45A)-pcw107-V5 | addgene full sequence | sequence record 391181 | Addgene NGS Result
TTGCGCCTTTTCCAAGGCAGCCCTGGGTTTGCGCAGGGACGCGGCTGCTCTGGGCGTGGTTCCGGGAAAC
GCAGCGGCGCCGACCCTGGGTCTCGCACATTCTTCACGTCCGTTCGCAGCGTCACCCGGATCTTCGCCGC
TACCCTTGTGGGCCCCCCGGCGACGCTTCCTGCTCCGCCCCTAAGTCGGGAAGGTTCCTTGCGGTTCGCG
GCGTGCCGGACGTGACAAACGGAAGCCGCACGTCTCACTAGTACCCTCGCAGACGGACAGCGCCAGGGAG
CAATGGCAGCGCGCCGACCGCGATGGGCTGTGGCCAATAGCGGCTGCTCAGCAGGGCGCGCCGAGAGCAG
CGGCCGGGAAGGGGCGGTGCGGGAGGCGGGGTGTGGGGCGGTAGTGTGGGCCCTGTTCCTGCCCGCGCGG
TGTTCCGCATTCTGCAAGCCTCCGGAGCGCACGTCGGCAGTCGGCTCCCTCGTTGACCGAATCACCGACC
TCTCTCCCCAGGGGCTAGCATCGATGGATCAACAAGTTTGTACAAAAAAGTTGGCAAATGCGGCGGCGGC
ACCATGGCTACTCAAGCTGACCTGATGGAGTTGGACATGGCCATGGAGCCGGACAGAAAAGCTGCTGTCA
GCCACTGGCAGCAGCAGTCTTACTTGGATGCTGGAATCCATGCTGGTGCCACCGCCACAGCTCCTGCCCT
GAGTGGCAAGGGCAACCCTGAGGAAGAAGATGTTGACACCTCCCAAGTCCTTTATGAATGGGAGCAAGGC
TTTTCCCAGTCCTTCACGCAAGAGCAAGTAGCTGATATTGACGGGCAGTATGCAATGACTAGGGCTCAGA
GGGTCCGAGCTGCCATGTTCCCTGAGACGCTAGATGAGGGCATGCAGATCCCATCCACGCAGTTTGACGC
TGCTCATCCCACTAATGTCCAGCGCTTGGCTGAACCATCACAGATGTTGAAA
[1614 nt withheld, positions 963-2576]
AAGCGGCTTTCAGTCGAGCTGACCAGTTCCCTCTTCAGGACAGAGCCAATGGCTTGGAATGAGACTGCAG
ATCTTGGACTGGACATTGGTGCCCAGGGAGAAGCCCTTGGATATCGCCAGGATGATCCCAGCTACCGTTC
TTTTCACTCTGGTGGATACGGCCAGGATGCCTTGGGGATGGACCCTATGATGGAGCATGAGATGGGTGGC
CACCACCCTGGTGCTGACTATCCAGTTGATGGGCTGCCTGATCTGGGACACGCCCAGGACCTCATGGATG
GGCTGCCCCCAGGTGATAGCAATCAGCTGGCCTGGTTTGATACTGACCTGTTGCCAACTTTCTTGTACAA
AGTGGTTACCGGTGGTAAGCCTATCCCTAACCCTCTCCTCGGTCTCGATTCTACGTAGTAATGACCGCGT
TAAGTCGACAATCAACCTCTGGATTACAAAATTTGTGAAAGATTGACTGGTATTCTTAACTATGTTGCTC
CTTTTACGCTATGTGGATACGCTGCTTTAATGCCTTTGTATCATGCTATTGCTTCCCGTATGGCTTTCAT
TTTCTCCTCCTTGTATAAATCCTGGTTGCTGTCTCTTTATGAGGAGTTGTGGCCCGTTGTCAGGCAACGT
GGCGTGGTGTGCACTGTGTTTGCTGACGCAACCCCCACTGGTTGGGGCATTGCCACCACCTGTCAGCTCC
TTTCCGGGACTTTCGCTTTCCCCCTCCCTATTGCCACGGCGGAACTCATCGCCGCCTGCCTTGCCCGCTG
CTGGACAGGGGCTCGGCTGTTGGGCACTGACAATTCCGTGGTGTTGTCGGGGAAATCATCGTCCTTTCCT
TGGCTGCTCGCCTGTGTTGCCACCTGGATTCTGCGCGGGACGTCCTTCTGCTACGTCCCTTCGGCCCTCA
ATCCAGCGGACCTTCCTTCCCGCGGCCTGCTGCCGGCTCTGCGGCCTCTTCCGCGTCTTCGCCTTCGCCC
TCAGACGAGTCGGATCTCCCTTTGGGCCGCCTCCCCGCGTCGACTTTAAGACCAATGACTTACAAGGCAG
CTGTAGATCTTAGCCACTTTTTAAAAGAAAAGGGGGGACTGGAAGGGCTAATTCACTCCCAACGAAGACA
AGATCTGCTTTTTGCTTGTACTGGGTCTCTCTGGTTAGACCAGATCTGAGCCTGGGAGCTCTCTGGCTAA
CTAGGGAACCCACTGCTTAAGCCTCAATAAAGCTTGCCTTGAGTGCTTCAAGTAGTGTGTGCCCGTCTGT
TGTGTGACTCTGGTAACTAGAGATCCCTCAGACCCTTTTAGTCAGTGTGGAAAATCTCTAGCAGTACGTA
TAGTAGTTCATGTCATCTTATTATTCAGTATTTATAACTTGCAAAGAAATGAATATCAGAGAGTGAGAGG
AACTTGTTTATTGCAGCTTATAATGGTTACAAATAAAGCAATAGCATCACAAATTTCACAAATAAAGCAT
TTTTTTCACTGCATTCTAGTTGTGGTTTGTCCAAACTCATCAATGTATCTTATCATGTCTGGCTCTAGCT
ATCCCGCCCCTAACTCCGCCCATCCCGCCCCTAACTCCGCCCAGTTCCGCCCATTCTCCGCCCCATGGCT
GACTAATTTTTTTTATTTATGCAGAGGCCGAGGCCGCCTCGGCCTCTGAGCTATTCCAGAAGTAGTGAGG
AGGCTTTTTTGGAGGCCTAGGGACGTACCCAATTCGCCCTATAGTGAGTCGTATTACGCGCGCTCACTGG
CCGTCGTTTTACAACGTCGTGACTGGGAAAACCCTGGCGTTACCCAACTTAATCGCCTTGCAGCACATCC
CCCTTTCGCCAGCTGGCGTAATAGCGAAGAGGCCCGCACCGATCGCCCTTCCCAACAGTTGCGCAGCCTG
AATGGCGAATGGG
[124 nt withheld, positions 4480-4603]
C
[91 nt withheld, positions 4605-4695]
A
[49 nt withheld, positions 4697-4745]
CCTTTGACGTTGGAGTCCACGTTCTTT
[37 nt withheld, positions 4773-4809]
ACCCTATCTCGGTCTATTCTTTTGATTTATAAGGGATTTTGCCGATTTCGGCCTATTGGTTAAAAAATGA
GCTGATTTAACAAAAATTTAACGCGAATTTTAACAAAATATTAACGCTTACAATTTAGGTGGCACTTTTC
GGGGAAATGTGCGCGGAACCCCTATTTGTTTATTTTTCTAAATACATTCAAATATGTATCCGCTCATGAG
ACAATAACCCTGATAAATGCTTCAATAATATTGAAAAAGGAAGAGTATGAGTATTCAACATTTCCGTGTC
GCCCTTATTCCCTTTTTTGCGGCATTTTGCCTTCCTGTTTTTGCTCACCCAGAAACGCTGGTGAAAGTAA
AAGATGCTGAAGATCAGTTGGGTGCACGAGTGGGTTACATCGAACTGGATCTCAACAGCGGTAAGATCCT
TGAGAGTTTTCGCCCCGAAGAACGTTTTCCAATGATGAGCACTTTTAAAGTTCTGCTATGTGGCGCGGTA
TTATCCCGTATTGACGCCGGGCAAGAGCAACTCGGTCGCCGCATACACTATTCTCAGAATGACTTGGTTG
AGTACTCACCAGTCACAGAAAAGCATCTTACGGATGGCATGACAGTAAGAGAATTATGCAGTGCTGCCAT
AACCATGAGTGATAACACTGCGGCCAACTTACTTCTGACAACGATCGGAGGACCGAAGGAGCTAACCGCT
TTTTTGCACAACATGGGGGATCATGTAACTCGCCTTGATCGTTGGGAACCGGAGCTGAATGAAGCCATAC
CAAACGACGAGCGTGACACCACGATGCCTGTAGCAATGGCAACAACGTTGCGCAAACTATTAACTGGCGA
ACTACTTACTCTAGCTTCCCGGCAACAATTAATAGACTGGATGGAGGCGGATAAAGTTGCAGGACCACTT
CTGCGCTCGGCCCTTCCGGCTGGCTGGTTTATTGCTGATAAATCTGGAGCCGGTGAGCGTGGGTCTCGCG
GTATCATTGCAGCACTGGGGCCAGATGGTAAGCCCTCCCGTATCGTAGTTATCTACACGACGGGGAGTCA
GGCAACTATGGATGAACGAAATAGACAGATCGCTGAGATAGGTGCCTCACTGATTAAGCATTGGTAACTG
TCAGACCAAGTTTACTCATATATACTTTAGATTGATTTAAAACTTCATTTTTAATTTAAAAGGATCTAGG
TGAAGATCCTTTTTGATAATCTCATGACCAAAATCCCTTAACGTGAGTTTTCGTTCCACTGAGCGTCAGA
CCCCGTAGAAAAGATCAAAGGATCTTCTTGAGATCCTTTTTTTCTGCGCGTAATCTGCTGCTTGCAAACA
AAAAAACCACCGCTACCAGCGGTGGTTTGTTTGCCGGATCAAGAGCTACCAACTCTTTTTCCGAAGGTAA
CTGGCTTCAGCAGAGCGCAGATACCAAATACTGTTCTTCTAGTGTAGCCGTAGTTAGGCCACCACTTCAA
GAACTCTGTAGCACCGCCTACATACCTCGCTCTGCTAATCCTGTTACCAGTGGCTGCTGCCAGTGGCGAT
AAGTCGTGTCTTACCGGGTTGGACTCAAGACGATAGTTACCGGATAAGGCGCAGCGGTCGGGCTGAACGG
GGGGTTCGTGCACACAGCCCAGCTTGGAGCGAACGACCTACACCGAACTGAGATACCTACAGCGTGAGCT
ATGAGAAAGCGCCACGCTTCCCGAAGGGAGAAAGGCGGACAGGTATCCGGTAAGCGGCAGGGTCGGAACA
GGAGAGCGCACGAGGGAGCTTCCAGGGGGAAACGCCTGGTATCTTTATAGTCCTGTCGGGTTTCGCCACC
TCTGACTTGAGCGTCGATTTTTGTGATGCTCGTCAGGGGGGCGGAGCCTATGGAAAAACGCCAGCAACGC
GGCCTTTTTACGGTTCCTGGCCTTTTGCTGGCCTTTTGCTCACATGTTCTTTCCTGCGTTATCCCCTGAT
TCTGTGGATAACCGTATTACCGCCTTTGAGTGAGCTGATACCGCTCGCCGCAGCCGAACGACCGAGCGCA
GCGAGTCAGTGAGCGAGGAAGCGGAAGAGCGCCCAATACGCAAACCGCCTCTCCCCGCGCGTTGGCCGAT
TCATTAATGCAGCTGGCACGACAGGTTTCCCGACTGGAAAGCGGGCAGTGAGCGCAACGCAATTAATGTG
AGTTAGCTCACTCATTAGGCACCCCAGGCTTTACACTTTATGCTTCCGGCTCGTATGTTGTGTGGAATTG
TGAGCGGATAACAATTTCACACAGGAAACAGCTATGACCATGATTACGCCAAGCGCGCAATTAACCCTCA
CTAAAGGGAACAAAAGCTGGAGCTGCAAGCTTAATGTAGTCTTATGCAATACTCTTGTAGTCTTGCAACA
TGGTAACGATGAGTTAGCAACATGCCTTACAAGGAGAGAAAAAGCACCGTGCATGCCGATTGGTGGAAGT
AAGGTGGTACGATCGTGCCTTATTAGGAAGGCAACAGACGGGTCTGACATGGATTGGACGAACCACTGAA
TTGCCGCATTGCAGAGATATTGTATTTAAGTGCCTAGCTCGATACATAAACGGGTCTCTCTGGTTAGACC
AGATCTGAGCCTGGGAGCTCTCTGGCTAACTAGGGAACCCACTGCTTAAGCCTCAATAAAGCTTGCCTTG
AGTGCTTCAAGTAGTGTGTGCCCGTCTGTTGTGTGACTCTGGTAACTAGAGATCCCTCAGACCCTTTTAG
TCAGTGTGGAAAATCTCTAGCAGTGGCGCCCGAACAGGGACTTGAAAGCGAAAGGGAAACCAGAGGAGCT
CTCTCGACGCAGGACTCGGCTTGCTGAAGCGCGCACGGCAAGAGGCGAGGGGCGGCGACTGGTGAGTACG
CCAAAAATTTTGACTAGCGGAGGCTAGAAGGAGAGAGATGGGTGCGAGAGCGTCAGTATTAAGCGGGGGA
GAATTAGATCGCGATGGGAAAAAATTCGGTTAAGGCCAGGGGGAAAGAAAAAATATAAATTAAAACATAT
AGTATGGGCAAGCAGGGAGCTAGAACGATTCGCAGTTAATCCTGGCCTGTTAGAAACATCAGAAGGCTGT
AGACAAATACTGGGACAGCTACAACCATCCCTTCAGACAGGATCAGAAGAACTTAGATCATTATATAATA
CAGTAGCAACCCTCTATTGTGTGCATCAAAGGATAGAGATAAAAGACACCAAGGAAGCTTTAGACAAGAT
AGAGGAAGAGCAAAACAAAAGTAAGACCACCGCACAGCAAGCGGCCGCTGATCTTCAGACCTGGAGGAGG
AGATATGAGGGACAATTGGAGAAGTGAATTATATAAATATAAAGTAGTAAAAATTGAACCATTAGGAGTA
GCACCCACCAAGGCAAAGAGAAGAGTGGTGCAGAGAGAAAAAAGAGCAGTGGGAATAGGAGCTTTGTTCC
TTGGGTTCTTGGGAGCAGCAGGAAGCACTATGGGCGCAGCGTCAATGACGCTGACGGTACAGGCCAGACA
ATTATTGTCTGGTATAGTGCAGCAGCAGAACAATTTGCTGAGGGCTATTGAGGCGCAACAGCATCTGTTG
CAACTCACAGTCTGGGGCATCAAGCAGCTCCAGGCAAGAATCCTGGCTGTGGAAAGATACCTAAAGGATC
AACAGCTCCTGGGGATTTGGGGTTGCTCTGGAAAACTCATTTGCACCACTGCTGTGCCTTGGAATGCTAG
TTGGAGTAATAAATCTCTGGAACAGATTTGGAATCACACGACCTGGATGGAGTGGGACAGAGAAATTAAC
AATTACACAAGCTTAATACACTCCTTAATTGAAGAATCGCAAAACCAGCAAGAAAAGAATGAACAAGAAT
TATTGGAATTAGATAAATGGGCAAGTTTGTGGAATTGGTTTAACATAACAAATTGGCTGTGGTATATAAA
ATTATTCATAATGATAGTAGGAGGCTTGGTAGGTTTAAGAATAGTTTTTGCTGTACTTTCTATAGTGAAT
AGAGTTAGGCAGGGATATTCACCATTATCGTTTCAGACCCACCTCCCAACCCCGAGGGGACCCATGCATT
GCATCTCAATTAGTCAGCAACCAGGTGTGGAAAGTCCCCAGGCTCCCCAGCAGGCAGAAGTATGCAAAGC
ATGCGTCTCAATTAGTCAGCAACCATAGTCCCGCCCCTAACTCCGCCCATCCCGCCCCTAACTCCGCCCA
GTTCCGCCCATTCTCCGCCCCATGGCTGACTAATTTTTTTTATTTATGCAGAGGCCGAGGCCGCCTCGGC
CTCTGAGCTATTCCAGAAGTAGTGAGGAGGCTTTTTTGGAGGCCTAGGCTTTTGCAAAAAGCTTTCTAGA
GGTACCACCGGAGCTTACCATGACCGAGTACAAGCCCACGGTGCGCCTCGCCACCCGCGACGACGTCCCC
AGGGCCGTACGCACCCTCGCCGCCGCGTTCGCCGACTACCCCGCCACGCGCCACACCGTCGATCCGGACC
GCCACATCGAGCGGGTCACCGAGCTGCAAGAACTCTTCCTCACGCGCGTCGGGCTCGACATCGGCAAGGT
GTGGGTCGCGGACGACGGCGCCGCCGTGGCGGTCTGGACCACGCCGGAGAGCGTCGAAGCGGGGGCGGTG
TTCGCCGAGATCGGCCCGCGCATGGCCGAGTTGAGCGGTTCCCGGCTGGCCGCGCAGCAACAGATGGAAG
GCCTCCTGGCGCCGCACCGGCCCAAGGAGCCCGCGTGGTTCCTGGCCACCGTCGGCGTCTCGCCCGACCA
CCAGGGCAAGGGTCTGGGCAGCGCCGTCGTGCTCCCCGGAGTGGAGGCGGCCGAGCGCGCCGGGGTGCCC
GCCTTCCTGGAGACCTCCGCGCCCCGCAACCTCCCCTTCTACGAGCGGCTCGGCTTCACCGTCACCGCCG
ACGTCGAGGTGCCCGAAGGACCGCGCACCTGGTGCATGACCCGCAAGCCCGGTGCCAGTTAACGAATTCT
AGATCTTGAGACAAATGGCAGTATTCATCCACAATTTTAAAAGAAAAGGGGGGATTGGGGGGTACAGTGC
AGGGGAAAGAATAGTAGACATAATAGCAACAGACATACAAACTAAAGAATTACAAAAACAAATTACAAAA
ATTCAAAATTTTCGGGTTTATTACAGGGACAGCAGAGATCCACTTTGGCGCCGGCTCGAGGCCTGCAGG
Features (pLannotate 1.2.2; 32 found; start..end, strand, type, name):
      1..501     +  promoter       hPGK promoter: human phosphoglycerate kinase 1 promoter
    523..540     +  protein_bind   attB1 (fragment): mutant version of attB; core recombination site for the Gateway® BP reaction BP Clonase™
    564..2906    +  CDS            Ctnnb1 (sequence partly withheld): CTNB1_MOUSE - Also known as Catnb. Experimental evidence at protein level: Swiss-Prot protein existence level 1. Key downstream component of the canonical Wnt signaling pathway (PubMed:15132997). In the absence of Wnt, forms a complex with AXIN1, AXIN2, APC, CSNK1A1 and GSK3B that promotes phosphorylation on N-terminal Ser and Thr residues and ubiquitination of CTNNB1 via BTRC and its subsequent degradation by the proteasome. In the presence of Wnt ligand, CTNNB1 is not ubiquitinated and accumulates in the nucleus, where it acts as a coactivator for transcription factors of the TCF/LEF family,
   2914..2931    -  protein_bind   attB2 (fragment): mutant version of attB; core recombination site for the Gateway® BP reaction BP Clonase™
   2940..2981    +  CDS            V5 tag: epitope tag from simian virus 5
   3006..3594    +  misc_feature   WPRE: woodchuck hepatitis virus posttranscriptional regulatory element
   3645..3664    +  misc_feature   cPPT/CTS (fragment): central polypurine tract and central termination sequence of HIV-1
   3666..3899    +  LTR            3' LTR (ΔU3): self-inactivating 3' long terminal repeat (LTR) from HIV-1
   3977..4098    +  polyA_signal   SV40 poly(A) signal: SV40 polyadenylation signal
   4138..4273    +  rep_origin     SV40 ori: SV40 origin of replication
   4294..4312    -  promoter       T7 promoter: promoter for bacteriophage T7 RNA polymerase
   4320..4475    +  CDS            lacZα (fragment): LacZα fragment of β-galactosidase; lacZ fragment
   4480..4908    +  rep_origin     f1 ori (sequence partly withheld): f1 bacteriophage origin of replication; arrow indicates direction of (+) strand synthesis
   4961..5065    +  promoter       AmpR promoter: bla
   5066..5926    +  CDS            AmpR: β-lactamase; bla; confers resistance to ampicillin, carbenicillin, and related antibiotics
   6097..6685    +  rep_origin     ori: high-copy-number ColE1/pMB1/pBR322/pUC origin of replication
   6868..6960    +  CDS            lacI (fragment): lac repressor; lacI; The lac repressor binds to the lac operator to inhibit transcription in E. coli. This inhibition can be relieved by adding lactose or isopropyl-β-D-thiogalactopyranoside (IPTG).
   6973..6994    +  protein_bind   CAP binding site: CAP binding activates transcription in the presence of cAMP. E. coli catabolite activator protein
   7009..7039    +  promoter       lac promoter: promoter for the E. coli lac operon
   7047..7063    +  protein_bind   lac operator: The lac repressor binds to the lac operator to inhibit transcription in E. coli. This inhibition can be relieved by adding lactose or isopropyl-β-D-thiogalactopyranoside (IPTG). lac repressor encoded by lacI
   7108..7126    +  promoter       T3 promoter: promoter for bacteriophage T3 RNA polymerase
   7154..7380    +  promoter       RSV promoter: Rous sarcoma virus enhancer/promoter
   7381..7561    +  LTR            5' LTR (truncated): truncated 5' long terminal repeat (LTR) from HIV-1
   7608..7733    +  misc_feature   HIV-1 Ψ: packaging signal of human immunodeficiency virus type 1
   7717..8080    +  CDS            HIV-1 gag (fragment): gag protein from human immunodeficiency virus 1; gag
   8226..8459    +  misc_feature   RRE: The Rev response element (RRE) of HIV-1 allows for Rev-dependent mRNA export from the nucleus to the cytoplasm.
   8836..8862    +  CDS            Rev (fragment): human immunodeficiency virus 1 (HIV-1) Rev protein; rev; enhances nuclear export of unspliced and incompletely spliced viral mRNAs
   8869..8892    +  promoter       SV40 promoter (fragment): SV40 early promoter
   8893..8964    +  promoter       SV40 promoter (fragment): SV40 enhancer and early promoter
   8988..9123    +  rep_origin     SV40 ori: SV40 origin of replication
   9169..9765    +  CDS            PuroR (fragment): puromycin N-acetyltransferase; pac from Streptomyces; confers resistance to puromycin
   9814..9931    +  misc_feature   cPPT/CTS: central polypurine tract and central termination sequence of HIV-1
