[The description below was written by a language model from this plasmid's Addgene catalogue record and pLannotate feature annotations shown in this document.]
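Description:
beta-catenin (S33A, S37A, T41A, S45A)-pcw107-V5 is a lentiviral expression plasmid built on the pcw107 (V5) backbone, designed to deliver a stabilized mouse beta-catenin to mammalian cells at roughly physiological expression levels. The viral portion follows a third-generation, self-inactivating layout. An RSV promoter drives a truncated HIV-1 5' LTR, followed by the Ψ packaging signal with a gag fragment, the Rev response element, a cPPT/CTS, and a ΔU3 3' LTR with a downstream SV40 poly(A) signal. In bacteria the plasmid is maintained through a high-copy ColE1/pUC-type origin and ampicillin resistance, and an f1 origin is also present. The annotated full sequence is 9,988 nt, which is shorter than the sum of the catalogued backbone and insert sizes. This is consistent with loss of the Gateway cassette during cloning, although the record does not explain it.

Within the provirus, an SV40 early promoter/origin region drives a puromycin N-acetyltransferase gene for selection of transduced cells. Downstream, past the cPPT/CTS, the human PGK promoter drives the Ctnnb1 open reading frame, which was introduced by Gateway recombination and is flanked by residual attB1 and attB2 sites. The coding sequence is followed by a backbone-encoded C-terminal V5 epitope tag and then a WPRE, which enhances transcript stability and expression. The four alanine substitutions remove the N-terminal serine and threonine residues whose phosphorylation by the destruction complex targets beta-catenin for ubiquitination and proteasomal degradation. The protein should therefore accumulate and activate TCF/LEF-dependent transcription independently of Wnt ligand. A short barcode lies just upstream of the coding sequence. The construct was made for a systematic study of signaling pathways that can confer resistance to anticancer drugs, where it presumably serves as a Wnt pathway-activating allele.
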