Addgene plasmid #64613: beta-catenin (S33A, S37A, T41A, S45A)-pcw107-V5
Purpose: when used to produce lentivirus, express physiological levels of insert
Depositing lab: David Sabatini & Kris Wood. Depositing organization: Whitehead Institute for Biomedical Research. Publication: Systematic identification of signaling pathways with potential to confer anticancer drug resistance. Martz CA, Ottina KA, Singleton KR, Jasper JS, Wardell SE, Peraza-Penton A, Anderson GR, Winter PS, Wang T, Alley HM, Kwong LN, Cooper ZA, Tetzlaff M, Chen PL, Rathmell JC, Flaherty KT, Wargo JA, McDonnell DP, Sabatini DM, Wood KC. Sci Signal. 2014 Dec 23;7(357):ra121. doi: 10.1126/scisignal.aaa1877. PubMed 25538079.
Backbone
  Vector backbone: pcw107 (V5)
  Backbone manufacturer: John Doench/Kathleen Ottina
  Backbone size w/o insert (bp): 9240
  Vector type: Lentiviral
  Selectable markers: Puromycin
Growth in bacteria
  Bacterial resistance: Ampicillin, 100 μg/mL
  Growth temperature: 37°C
  Growth strain: Stbl3
  Copy number: Unknown
Gene/Insert
  Gene/Insert name: Ctnnb1 (alt name: NM_001165902.1)
  Species: M. musculus (mouse)
  Insert size (bp): 2346
  Mutation: S33A, S37A, T41A, S45A
  Entrez Gene: Ctnnb1 (a.k.a. Bfc, Catnb, Mesc)
  Promoter: PGK
  Tag / fusion protein: V5 (C terminal on backbone)
  Cloning method: Gateway Cloning
  Sequencing primers: 5′ hPGK-F; 3′ WPRE-R
Resource information
  A portion of this plasmid was derived from a plasmid made by: Tannishtha Reya (Addgene plasmid # 14717)
Terms and licenses: Academic/Nonprofit Terms; Industry Terms: Not Available to Industry
Depositor comments: AAAT (N-term barcode, 17 nt upstream of CDS start). Working name: CTK-E1-V5
How to cite: beta-catenin (S33A, S37A, T41A, S45A)-pcw107-V5 was a gift from David Sabatini & Kris Wood (Addgene plasmid # 64613 ; http://n2t.net/addgene:64613 ; RRID:Addgene_64613)
