>Addgene plasmid #64613 | beta-catenin (S33A, S37A, T41A, S45A)-pcw107-V5 | depositor partial sequence | sequence record 108682 | Depositor Insert Sequence
ATGGCTACTCAAGCTGACCTGATGGAGTTGGACATGGCCATGGAGCCGGACAGAAAAGCTGCTGTCAGCC
ACTGGCAGCAGCAGTCTTACTTGGATGCTGGAATCCATGCTGGTGCCACCGCCACAGCTCCTGCCCTGAG
TGGCAAGGGCAACCCTGAGGAAGAAGATGTTGACACCTCCCAAGTCCTTTATGAATGGGAGCAAGGCTTT
TCCCAGTCCTTCACGCAAGAGCAAGTAGCTGATATTGACGGGCAGTATGCAATGACTAGGGCTCAGAGGG
TCCGAGCTGCCATGTTCCCTGAGACGCTAGATGAGGGCATGCAGATCCCATCCACGCAGTTTGACGCTGC
TCATCCCACTAATGTCCAGCGCTTGGCTGAACCATCACAGATGTTGAAA
[1614 nt withheld, positions 400-2013]
AAGCGGCTTTCAGTCGAGCTGACCAGTTCCCTCTTCAGGACAGAGCCAATGGCTTGGAATGAGACTGCAG
ATCTTGGACTGGACATTGGTGCCCAGGGAGAAGCCCTTGGATATCGCCAGGATGATCCCAGCTACCGTTC
TTTTCACTCTGGTGGATACGGCCAGGATGCCTTGGGGATGGACCCTATGATGGAGCATGAGATGGGTGGC
CACCACCCTGGTGCTGACTATCCAGTTGATGGGCTGCCTGATCTGGGACACGCCCAGGACCTCATGGATG
GGCTGCCCCCAGGTGATAGCAATCAGCTGGCCTGGTTTGATACTGACCTGTAA
