>Addgene plasmid #64613 | beta-catenin (S33A, S37A, T41A, S45A)-pcw107-V5 | addgene partial sequence | sequence record 110675 | hPGK-F 5'-GTGTTCCGCATTCTGCAAG-3'
TCACCGACCTCTCTCCCCAGGGGCTAGCATCGATGGATCAACAAGTTTGTACAAAAAAGTTGGCAAATGC
GGCGGCGGCACCATGGCTACTCAAGCTGACCTGATGGAGTTGGACATGGCCATGGAGCCGGACAGAAAAG
CTGCTGTCAGCCACTGGCAGCAGCAGTCTTACTTGGATGCTGGAATCCATGCTGGTGCCACCGCCACAGC
TCCTGCCCTGAGTGGCAAGGGCAACCCTGAGGAAGAAGATGTTGACACCTCCCAAGTCCTTTATGAATGG
GAGCAAGGCTTTTCCCAGTCCTTCACGCAAGAGCAAGTAGCTGATATTGACGGGCAGTATGCAATGACTA
GGGCTCAGAGGGTCCGAGCTGCCATGTTCCCTGAGACGCTAGATGAGGGCATGCAGATCCCATCCACGCA
GTTTGACGCTGCTCATCCCACTAATGTCCAGCGCTTGGCTGAACCATCACAGATGTTGAAA
[210 nt withheld, positions 482-691]
